>Addgene plasmid #199683 | pRK5-LYCHOS (GPR155) ∆DEP-HA | addgene full sequence | sequence record 392071 | Addgene NGS Result
TTCGAGCTCGCCCGACATTGATTATTGACTAGTTATTAATAGTAATCAATTACGGGGTCATTAGTTCATA
GCCCATATATGGAGTTCCGCGTTACATAACTTACGGTAAATGGCCCGCCTGGCTGACCGCCCAACGACCC
CCGCCCATTGACGTCAATAATGACGTATGTTCCCATAGTAACGCCAATAGGGACTTTCCATTGACGTCAA
TGGGTGGAGTATTTACGGTAAACTGCCCACTTGGCAGTACATCAAGTGTATCATATGCCAAGTACGCCCC
CTATTGACGTCAATGACGGTAAATGGCCCGCCTGGCATTATGCCCAGTACATGACCTTATGGGACTTTCC
TACTTGGCAGTACATCTACGTATTAGTCATCGCTATTACCATGGTGATGCGGTTTTGGCAGTACATCAAT
GGGCGTGGATAGCGGTTTGACTCACGGGGATTTCCAAGTCTCCACCCCATTGACGTCAATGGGAGTTTGT
TTTGGCACCAAAATCAACGGGACTTTCCAAAATGTCGTAACAACTCCGCCCCATTGACGCAAATGGGCGG
TAGGCGTGTACGGTGGGAGGTCTATATAAGCAGAGCTCGTTTAGTGAACCGTCAGATCGCCTGGAGACGC
CATCCACGCTGTTTTGACCTCCATAGAAGACACCGGGACCGATCCAGCCTCCGCGGCCGGGAACGGTGCA
TTGGAACGCGGATTCCCCGTGCCAAGAGTGACGTAAGTACCGCCTATAGAGTCTATAGGCCCACCCCCTT
GGCTTCGTTAGAACGCGGCTACAATTAATACATAACCTTATGTATCATACACATACGATTTAGGTGACAC
TATAGAATAACATCCACTTTGCCTTTCTCTCCACAGGTGTCCACTCCCAGGTCCAACTGCACCTCGGTTC
TATCGATGCCACCATGAATTCTAATTTACCTGCAGAGAACTTAACCATTGCAGTCAATATGACCAAGACT
TTGCCTACAGCAGTAACGCATGGATTTAATTCCACTAATGACCCACCTTCAATGTCAATTACAAGGCTTT
TTCCAGCCTTACTGGAATGCTTTGGCATTGTCCTTTGTGGCTACATAGCAGGAAGGGCCAATGTCATAAC
ATCAACCCAGGCCAAAGGACTAGGAAATTTTGTCTCCAGATTTGCACTTCCAGCTTTATTATTCAAAAAC
ATGGTTGTACTTAATTTTTCCAATGTGGACTGGTCCTTCCTATATAGTATCTTAATTGCCAAAGCTTCTG
TATTTTTCATTGTATGTGTATTAACCTTATTGGTTGCCAGTCCTGATAGTCGATTTAGCAAAGCTGGACT
ATTCCCTATTTTTGCTACACAAAGTAATGACTTTGCATTGGGATACCCTATAGTTGAAGCTTTATATCAA
ACTACATACCCAGAATATCTCCAGTACATTTATTTGGTGGCACCAATATCTCTTATGATGTTAAACCCTA
TAGGGTTTATTTTCTGTGAAATCCAAAAGTGGAAAGACACTCAAAATGCTTCTCAAAATAAAATAAAAAT
TGTGGGACTCGGACTCCTGCGTGTATTACAGAACCCAATAGTATTTATGGTCTTCATTGGCATCGCCTTC
AATTTTATTCTTGATCGAAAGGTACCTGTATATGTCGAAAATTTTCTTGATGGACTTGGAAATTCTTTTT
CTGGATCAGCCCTATTTTATCTTGGTCTCACGATGGTGGGAAAAATAAAGAGACTGAAGAAGTCGGCATT
TGTAGTACTAATTCTTCTCATCACAGCTAAACTTCTGGTGCTGCCACTTCTGTGCAGAGAAATGGTGGAA
CTCTTGGACAAGGGCGACAGTGTGGTGAACCATACAAGTTTATCAAATTATGCATTTCTGTATGGTGTAT
TTCCTGTAGCACCAGGAGTGGCTATCTTTGCAACACAATTCAACATGGAAGTAGAAATTATAACCTCAGG
GATGGTGATAAGCACATTTGTGTCTGCTCCCATCATGTACGTTTCTGCCTGGTTACTGACCTTTCCCACT
ATGGACCCTAAGCCATTGGCATATGCCATCCAGAATGTTAGTTTTGATATAAGTATTGTCAGCCTGATCT
CCTTGATCTGGTCTCTGGCTATTCTTCTTTTGAGTAAGAAATATAAACAGCTTCCTCATATGCTTACAAC
TAATTTACTCATTGCTCAGTCTATTGTCTGTGCTGGAATGATGATATGGAATTTTGTTAAAGAAAAAAAT
TTTGTTGGACAAATTTTGGTGTTTGTTCTATTGTACAGCTCCCTCTATAGCACCTACCTGTGGACAGGCC
TTCTAGCAATTTCTTTGTTTCTTTTGAAAAAGCGAGAGAGGGTACAAATTCCTGTTGGAATAATCATAAT
ATCTGGCTGGGGAATTCCTGCTCTCCTTGTTGGTGTTCTTTTGATAACTGGAAAACACAATGGAGATAGC
ATTGACTCAGCCTTCTTTTATGGAAAAGAACAGATGATCACCACAGCAGTCACCCTGTTCTGCAGCATCC
TGATAGCTGGCATATCCCTCATGTGCATGAACCAGACTGCCCAAGCAGGAAGCTATGAAGGTTTCGATCA
GTCTCAGAGCCACAAAGTGGTGGAGCCTGGAAATACTGCTTTTGAGGAGAGTCCAGCACCAGTAAATGAA
CCAGAACTTTTTACAAGCTCTATTCCAGAAACAAGTTGCTGCTCCTGCTCCATGGGAAATGGTGAATTAC
ACTGCCCATCAATAGAGCCAATAGCAAACACAAGCACCAGTGAGCCTGTGATTCCTTCGTTTGAGAAAAA
CAATCATTGTGTGAGTCGCTGTAACTCCCAGAGCTGCATATTAGCCCAGGAAGAAGAACAGTATCTACAG
AGTGGAGACCAGCAACTGACCCGACATGTGTTGCTGTGTTTACTTCTCATCATTGGCCTGTTCGCTAATC
TTTCCAGTTGTTTATGGTGGCTATTCAACCAAGAGCCTGGAAGACTTTATGTTGAGTTACAGTTTTTCTG
TGCCGTGTTTAACTTTGGTCAGGGATTTATTTCCTTTGGAATCTTTGGATTAGATAAACATTTAATCATC
CTGCCTTTCAAAAGAAGACTTGAATTCCTATGGAACAATAAAGACACAGCAGAAAACAGGGATTCTCCTG
TTCCTCCTGCTATTAATGCAAACACTCTCCAACAGGAAAGATATAAAGAAATTGAGCATTCATCCCCACC
CTCACATTCCCCTAAGACCAGATCTAATGGTGGTGGTGGTGGGATGGGCTACCCCTATGATGTGCCTGAC
TACGCATAAGGATCCCCAGCTTGGCCGCCATGGCCCAACTTGTTTATTGCAGCTTATAATGGTTACAAAT
AAAGCAATAGCATCACAAATTTCACAAATAAAGCATTTTTTTCACTGCATTCTAGTTGTGGTTTGTCCAA
ACTCATCAATGTATCTTATCATGTCTGGATCGGGAATTAATTCGGCGCAGCACCATGGCCTGAAATAACC
TCTGAAAGAGGAACTTGGTTAGGTACCTTCTGAGGCGGAAAGAACCAGCTGTGGAATGTGTGTCAGTTAG
GGTGTGGAAAGTCCCCAGGCTCCCCAGCAGGCAGAAGTATGCAAAGCATGCATCTCAATTAGTCAGCAAC
CAGGTGTGGAAAGTCCCCAGGCTCCCCAGCAGGCAGAAGTATGCAAAGCATGCATCTCAATTAGTCAGCA
ACCATAGTCCCGCCCCTAACTCCGCCCATCCCGCCCCTAACTCCGCCCAGTTCCGCCCATTCTCCGCCCC
ATGGCTGACTAATTTTTTTTATTTATGCAGAGGCCGAGGCCGCCTCGGCCTCTGAGCTATTCCAGAAGTA
GTGAGGAGGCTTTTTTGGAGGCCTAGGCTTTTGCAAAAAGCTGTTAACAGCTTGGCACTGGCCGTCGTTT
TACAACGTCGTGACTGGGAAAACCCTGGCGTTACCCAACTTAATCGCCTTGCAGCACATCCCCCTTTCGC
CAGCTGGCGTAATAGCGAAGAGGCCCGCACCGATCGCCCTTCCCAACAGTTGCGCAGCCTGAATGGCGAA
TGGCGCCTGATGCGGTATTTTCTCCTTACGCATCTGTGCGGTATTTCACACCGCATA
[142 nt withheld, positions 4118-4259]
C
[141 nt withheld, positions 4261-4401]
CCTTTGACGTTGGAGTCCACGTTCTTT
[37 nt withheld, positions 4429-4465]
ACCCTATCTCGGGCTATTCTTTTGATTTATAAGGGATTTTGCCGATTTCGGCCTATTGGTTAAAAAATGA
GCTGATTTAACAAAAATTTAACGCGAATTTTAACAAAATATTAACGTTTACAATTTTATGGTGCACTCTC
AGTACAATCTGCTCTGATGCCGCATAGTTAAGCCAGCCCCGACACCCGCCAACACCCGCTGACGCGCCCT
GACGGGCTTGTCTGCTCCCGGCATCCGCTTACAGACAAGCTGTGACCGTCTCCGGGAGCTGCATGTGTCA
GAGGTTTTCACCGTCATCACCGAAACGCGCGAGACGAAAGGGCCTCGTGATACGCCTATTTTTATAGGTT
AATGTCATGATAATAATGGTTTCTTAGACGTCAGGTGGCACTTTTCGGGGAAATGTGCGCGGAACCCCTA
TTTGTTTATTTTTCTAAATACATTCAAATATGTATCCGCTCATGAGACAATAACCCTGATAAATGCTTCA
ATAATATTGAAAAAGGAAGAGTATGAGTATTCAACATTTCCGTGTCGCCCTTATTCCCTTTTTTGCGGCA
TTTTGCCTTCCTGTTTTTGCTCACCCAGAAACGCTGGTGAAAGTAAAAGATGCTGAAGATCAGTTGGGTG
CACGAGTGGGTTACATCGAACTGGATCTCAACAGCGGTAAGATCCTTGAGAGTTTTCGCCCCGAAGAACG
TTTTCCAATGATGAGCACTTTTAAAGTTCTGCTATGTGGCGCGGTATTATCCCGTATTGACGCCGGGCAA
GAGCAACTCGGTCGCCGCATACACTATTCTCAGAATGACTTGGTTGAGTACTCACCAGTCACAGAAAAGC
ATCTTACGGATGGCATGACAGTAAGAGAATTATGCAGTGCTGCCATAACCATGAGTGATAACACTGCGGC
CAACTTACTTCTGACAACGATCGGAGGACCGAAGGAGCTAACCGCTTTTTTGCACAACATGGGGGATCAT
GTAACTCGCCTTGATCGTTGGGAACCGGAGCTGAATGAAGCCATACCAAACGACGAGCGTGACACCACGA
TGCCTGTAGCAATGGCAACAACGTTGCGCAAACTATTAACTGGCGAACTACTTACTCTAGCTTCCCGGCA
ACAATTAATAGACTGGATGGAGGCGGATAAAGTTGCAGGACCACTTCTGCGCTCGGCCCTTCCGGCTGGC
TGGTTTATTGCTGATAAATCTGGAGCCGGTGAGCGTGGGTCTCGCGGTATCATTGCAGCACTGGGGCCAG
ATGGTAAGCCCTCCCGTATCGTAGTTATCTACACGACGGGGAGTCAGGCAACTATGGATGAACGAAATAG
ACAGATCGCTGAGATAGGTGCCTCACTGATTAAGCATTGGTAACTGTCAGACCAAGTTTACTCATATATA
CTTTAGATTGATTTAAAACTTCATTTTTAATTTAAAAGGATCTAGGTGAAGATCCTTTTTGATAATCTCA
TGACCAAAATCCCTTAACGTGAGTTTTCGTTCCACTGAGCGTCAGACCCCGTAGAAAAGATCAAAGGATC
TTCTTGAGATCCTTTTTTTCTGCGCGTAATCTGCTGCTTGCAAACAAAAAAACCACCGCTACCAGCGGTG
GTTTGTTTGCCGGATCAAGAGCTACCAACTCTTTTTCCGAAGGTAACTGGCTTCAGCAGAGCGCAGATAC
CAAATACTGTTCTTCTAGTGTAGCCGTAGTTAGGCCACCACTTCAAGAACTCTGTAGCACCGCCTACATA
CCTCGCTCTGCTAATCCTGTTACCAGTGGCTGCTGCCAGTGGCGATAAGTCGTGTCTTACCGGGTTGGAC
TCAAGACGATAGTTACCGGATAAGGCGCAGCGGTCGGGCTGAACGGGGGGTTCGTGCACACAGCCCAGCT
TGGAGCGAACGACCTACACCGAACTGAGATACCTACAGCGTGAGCTATGAGAAAGCGCCACGCTTCCCGA
AGGGAGAAAGGCGGACAGGTATCCGGTAAGCGGCAGGGTCGGAACAGGAGAGCGCACGAGGGAGCTTCCA
GGGGGAAACGCCTGGTATCTTTATAGTCCTGTCGGGTTTCGCCACCTCTGACTTGAGCGTCGATTTTTGT
GATGCTCGTCAGGGGGGCGGAGCCTATGGAAAAACGCCAGCAACGCGGCCTTTTTACGGTTCCTGGCCTT
TTGCTGGCCTTTTGCTCACATGTTCTTTCCTGCGTTATCCCCTGATTCTGTGGATAACCGTATTACCGCC
TTTGAGTGAGCTGATACCGCTCGCCGCAGCCGAACGACCGAGCGCAGCGAGTCAGTGAGCGAGGAAGCGG
AAGAGCGCCCAATACGCAAACCGCCTCTCCCCGCGCGTTGGCCGATTCATTAATGCAGCTGGCACGACAG
GTTTCCCGACTGGAAAGCGGGCAGTGAGCGCAACGCAATTAATGTGAGTTAGCTCACTCATTAGGCACCC
CAGGCTTTACACTTTATGCTTCCGGCTCGTATGTTGTGTGGAATTGTGAGCGGATAACAATTTCACACAG
GAAACAGCTATGACATGATTACGAATTAA
Features (pLannotate 1.2.2; 20 found; start..end, strand, type, name):
     14..393     +  enhancer       CMV enhancer: human cytomegalovirus immediate early enhancer
    394..597     +  promoter       CMV promoter: human cytomegalovirus (CMV) immediate early promoter
    733..776     +  intron         CMV intron (fragment): modified intron A from human cytomegalovirus
    828..846     +  promoter       SP6 promoter: promoter for bacteriophage SP6 RNA polymerase
    850..887     +  CDS            IgH signal sequence (fragment): signal sequence from the mouse immunoglobulin heavy chain variable region
    924..3185    +  CDS            GPR155 (fragment): GP155_HUMAN - Also known as PGR22. Experimental evidence at transcript level: Swiss-Prot protein existence level 2. From Homo sapiens (Human).
   3327..3461    +  polyA_signal   SV40 poly(A) signal: SV40 polyadenylation signal
   3530..3887    +  promoter       SV40 promoter: SV40 enhancer and early promoter
   3906..4060    +  CDS            lacZα (fragment): LacZα fragment of β-galactosidase; lacZ fragment
   4066..4117    -  misc_feature   bom (fragment): basis of mobility region from pBR322
   4136..4516    +  rep_origin     M13 ori (sequence partly withheld): M13 bacteriophage origin of replication; arrow indicates direction of (+) strand synthesis
   4592..4641    -  misc_feature   bom (fragment): basis of mobility region from pBR322
   4743..4778    -  CDS            rop (fragment): Rop protein, which maintains plasmids at low copy number; rop
   4873..4977    +  promoter       AmpR promoter: bla
   4978..5838    +  CDS            AmpR: β-lactamase; bla; confers resistance to ampicillin, carbenicillin, and related antibiotics
   6009..6597    +  rep_origin     ori: high-copy-number ColE1/pMB1/pBR322/pUC origin of replication
   6780..6872    +  CDS            lacI (fragment): lac repressor; lacI; The lac repressor binds to the lac operator to inhibit transcription in E. coli. This inhibition can be relieved by adding lactose or isopropyl-β-D-thiogalactopyranoside (IPTG).
   6885..6906    +  protein_bind   CAP binding site: CAP binding activates transcription in the presence of cAMP. E. coli catabolite activator protein
   6921..6951    +  promoter       lac promoter: promoter for the E. coli lac operon
   6959..6975    +  protein_bind   lac operator: The lac repressor binds to the lac operator to inhibit transcription in E. coli. This inhibition can be relieved by adding lactose or isopropyl-β-D-thiogalactopyranoside (IPTG). lac repressor encoded by lacI
