[The description below was written by a language model from this plasmid's Addgene catalogue record and pLannotate feature annotations shown in this document.]
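Description:
pRK5-LYCHOS (GPR155) ∆DEP-HA is a mammalian expression plasmid of about 7.0 kb, built on the pRK5 backbone for transient expression of a truncated form of human GPR155, the lysosomal GPCR-like protein also called LYCHOS. It is propagated in E. coli as a high-copy plasmid through a ColE1/pUC-type origin and selected with ampicillin via the β-lactamase gene. The backbone also carries an M13 phage origin for single-stranded DNA production. Several vestigial fragments (lacZα, lacI, rop, bom and lac promoter/operator elements) appear to be cloning remnants with no role in the mammalian expression cassette. No mammalian selection marker is annotated, which fits the stated transient use. An SV40 enhancer/early promoter region lies downstream of the cassette.

The expression unit consists of the CMV immediate early enhancer and promoter, a fragment of CMV intron A, and an SP6 promoter that provides a sequencing primer site and could support in vitro transcription. A short match to an immunoglobulin heavy chain signal sequence is annotated just upstream of the insert, though this fragment may simply be part of the pRK5 leader region. The GPR155 coding sequence was cloned between ClaI and BamHI sites and is followed by the SV40 polyadenylation signal. According to the record the DEP domain has been deleted and an HA epitope is fused to the C terminus, although the HA tag is not separately annotated in the feature table. The associated publication describes LYCHOS as signalling cholesterol sufficiency to mTORC1. The construct would therefore suit testing the contribution of the DEP domain to LYCHOS function, with the HA tag allowing detection or immunoprecipitation in transfected cells.
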