Addgene plasmid #199683: pRK5-LYCHOS (GPR155) ∆DEP-HA
Purpose: Transient expression of LYCHOS (GPR155) ∆DEP-HA
Depositing lab: Roberto Zoncu. Depositing organization: University of California, Berkeley. Publication: Lysosomal GPCR-like protein LYCHOS signals cholesterol sufficiency to mTORC1. Shin HR, Citron YR, Wang L, Tribouillard L, Goul CS, Stipp R, Sugasawa Y, Jain A, Samson N, Lim CY, Davis OB, Castaneda-Carpio D, Qian M, Nomura DK, Perera RM, Park E, Covey DF, Laplante M, Evers AS, Zoncu R. Science. 2022 Sep 16;377(6612):1290-1298. doi: 10.1126/science.abg6621. Epub 2022 Aug 25. PubMed 36007018.
Backbone
  Vector backbone: pRK5
  Vector type: Mammalian Expression
Growth in bacteria
  Bacterial resistance: Ampicillin, 100 μg/mL
  Growth temperature: 37°C
  Growth strain: DH5alpha
  Copy number: High Copy
Gene/Insert
  Gene/Insert name: GPR155
  Species: H. sapiens (human)
  Mutation: DEP domain deleted
  Entrez Gene: GPR155 (a.k.a. DEP.7, DEPDC3, PGR22)
  Promoter: CMV
  Tag / fusion protein: HA (C terminal on insert)
  Cloning method: Restriction Enzyme; 5′ cloning site ClaI (not destroyed); 3′ cloning site BamHI (not destroyed)
  Sequencing primers: 5′ GATTTAGGTGACACTATAG
Terms and licenses: Academic/Nonprofit Terms; Industry Terms: Not Available to Industry
How to cite: pRK5-LYCHOS (GPR155) ∆DEP-HA was a gift from Roberto Zoncu (Addgene plasmid # 199683 ; http://n2t.net/addgene:199683 ; RRID:Addgene_199683)
